>Addgene plasmid #52402 | pJAF215 | addgene partial sequence | sequence record 82671 | CMV-F 5'-CGCAAATGGGCGGTAGGCGTG-3'
TCAGAATTAAGCTTGCGGCCGCGAATTCATCGATAGATCTGATATCGGTACCATGGGGAATATCTTTGCA
AACCTCTTCAAGGGCCTTTTTGGCAAAAAAGAAATGCGCATTCTCATGGTGGGCCTGGATGCTGCAGGGA
AGACAACAATTCTATACAAACTTAAGCTGGGCGAAATTGTGACCACCATTCCCACCATTGGTTTCAATGT
GGAGACTGTTGAATACAAGAATATCAGCTTCACCGTGTGGGATGTGGGCGGCCAGGACAAGATCCGGCCG
CTGTGGCGCCACTACTTCCAGAACACCCAAGGCTTGATCTTCGTAGTGGACAGCAATGACAGAGAGCGTG
TGAACGAGGCCCGTGAAGAGCTCATGAGGATGCTAGCTGAAGATGAGCTCCGAGATGCTGTTCTCTTGGT
GTTTGCCAACAAGCAGGACCTCCCCAATGCCATGAATGCGGCCGAAATCACAGACAAGCTGGGGCTGCAC
TCTCTACGCCACAGGAACTGGTACATTCAGGCCACCTGTGCCACCAGCGGGGACGGGCTCTATGAAGGAC
TAGATTGGCTGTCTAATCAGCTCCGGAACCAGAAGGCGGTACCAGTCGACTCTAGAGGATCCCGGGCTGA
CTACAAAGACCATGACGGTGATTATAAAGATCATGACATCGACTACAAGGATGACGATGACAAGTAGTGA
TCCCGGGTGGCATCCCTGTGACCCCTCCCCAGTGCCTCTCCTGGCCCTGGAAGTTGCCACTCCAGTGCCC
ACCAGCCTTGTCCTAATAAAATTAAGTTGCATCATTTTGTCTGACTAGGTGTCCTTCTATAATATTATGG
GGTGGAGGG
