[The description below was written by a language model from this plasmid's Addgene catalogue record.]
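Description:
pJAF215 is a mammalian expression plasmid built on the commercial p3XFLAG-CMV-14 backbone and carrying the mouse (M. musculus) Arf1 coding sequence. It is maintained in E. coli as a high-copy plasmid under ampicillin selection. It also carries a neomycin resistance marker, so transfected mammalian cells can be selected with G418, which allows stable lines to be derived as well as transient expression.

The insert encodes Arf1, a small GTPase of the ADP-ribosylation factor family involved in vesicle trafficking, fused to a Flag epitope at its C terminus. As the backbone name indicates, this vector series places the insert under a CMV promoter, a strong constitutive promoter in most mammalian cell types, and supplies a triple Flag tag downstream of the cloning site. The record itself lists the tag only as "Flag" and does not separately state the promoter, the polyadenylation signal or the origins of replication. No feature table or sequence annotation is provided, so details such as the cloning junctions, any linker residues, or whether the Arf1 sequence is wild type throughout cannot be confirmed from the available fields.

The epitope tag allows the expressed protein to be detected or recovered with anti-Flag antibodies, for example by immunoblotting, immunofluorescence localisation or immunoprecipitation, without an Arf1-specific reagent. The associated publication concerns the role of the related GTPase Arf4 in mammalian development and ciliary assembly, which suggests the construct was used to express tagged Arf1 alongside other Arf family members. The record does not spell out that specific experimental role.
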