Addgene plasmid #52402: pJAF215
Purpose: Expresses Flag-tagged mouse Arf1
Depositing lab: Gregory Pazour. Depositing organization: University of Massachusetts, Worcester. Publication: Arf4 is required for Mammalian development but dispensable for ciliary assembly. Follit JA, San Agustin JT, Jonassen JA, Huang T, Rivera-Perez JA, Tremblay KD, Pazour GJ. PLoS Genet. 2014 Feb 20;10(2):e1004170. doi: 10.1371/journal.pgen.1004170. eCollection 2014 Feb. PubMed 24586199.
Backbone
  Vector backbone: p3XFLAG-CMV-14
  Backbone manufacturer: Sigma
  Vector type: Mammalian Expression
  Selectable markers: Neomycin (select with G418)
Growth in bacteria
  Bacterial resistance: Ampicillin, 100 μg/mL
  Growth temperature: 37°C
  Growth strain: DH5alpha
  Copy number: High Copy
Gene/Insert
  Gene/Insert name: Arf1
  Species: M. musculus (mouse)
  Entrez Gene: Arf1
  Tag / fusion protein: Flag (C terminal on insert)
Terms and licenses: Academic/Nonprofit Terms; Industry Terms: Not Available to Industry
How to cite: pJAF215 was a gift from Gregory Pazour (Addgene plasmid # 52402 ; http://n2t.net/addgene:52402 ; RRID:Addgene_52402)
